Addgene plasmid #120922: BICstim-Gag-dCAS9-VPR
Purpose: encodes a GAG-dCAS9-VPR fusion for targeted transcriptional activation.
Depositing lab: Philippe Mangeot & Théophile Ohlmann & Emiliano Ricci. Depositing organization: Delegation INSERM Rhones Alpes - Auvergne. Publication: Genome editing in primary cells and in vivo using viral-derived Nanoblades loaded with Cas9-sgRNA ribonucleoproteins. Mangeot PE, Risson V, Fusil F, Marnef A, Laurent E, Blin J, Mournetas V, Massourides E, Sohier TJM, Corbin A, Aube F, Teixeira M, Pinset C, Schaeffer L, Legube G, Cosset FL, Verhoeyen E, Ohlmann T, Ricci EP. Nat Commun. 2019 Jan 3;10(1):45. doi: 10.1038/s41467-018-07845-z. PubMed 30604748.
Backbone
  Vector backbone: pcDNA3-like
  Total vector size (bp): 12436
  Vector type: Mammalian Expression
Growth in bacteria
  Bacterial resistance: Ampicillin, 100 μg/mL
  Growth temperature: 37°C
  Growth strain: DH5alpha
  Copy number: High Copy
Gene/Insert
  Gene/Insert name: GAG (FMLV)-dCAS9-VPR
  Species: H. sapiens (human)
  Promoter: hCMV
  Tag / fusion protein: none (N terminal on backbone)
  Cloning method: Restriction Enzyme; 5′ cloning site Xho I not unique (not destroyed); 3′ cloning site KpnI (not destroyed)
  Sequencing primers: 5′ ACTACATCCTGGTCATCATCC; 3′ CCACCTTCTGATAGGCAGCC
Resource information
  A portion of this plasmid was derived from a plasmid made by: cloned from plasmid addgene #63798 SP-dCAS9-VPR
Terms and licenses: Academic/Nonprofit Terms; Industry Terms: Not Available to Industry
Depositor comments: Please visit https://www.biorxiv.org/content/early/2017/10/12/202010 for BioRxiv preprint. Please note the S1159N point mutation found in Cas9 is not of functional concern.
How to cite: BICstim-Gag-dCAS9-VPR was a gift from Philippe Mangeot & Théophile Ohlmann & Emiliano Ricci (Addgene plasmid # 120922 ; http://n2t.net/addgene:120922 ; RRID:Addgene_120922)
