[The description below was written by a language model from this plasmid's Addgene catalogue record and pLannotate feature annotations shown in this document.]
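Description:
BICstim-Gag-dCAS9-VPR is a mammalian expression plasmid of about 12.4 kb, described by the depositor as built on a pcDNA3-like backbone. It is maintained in E. coli as a high-copy plasmid through a ColE1/pUC-type origin and selected with ampicillin via the β-lactamase gene. An f1 origin and remnants of a pBluescript-style lac/lacZα region, T7 promoter and polylinker are also annotated. No mammalian selection marker appears in the feature tables, which fits use by transient transfection.

The expression cassette is driven by the human CMV immediate-early enhancer and promoter, followed by a rabbit β-globin intron, and ends in a rabbit β-globin polyadenylation signal. The short HBB fragment annotated just upstream of that signal is probably carried-over globin sequence. The payload is a single fusion. Friend murine leukemia virus Gag is placed upstream of catalytically dead Streptococcus pyogenes Cas9 (annotated as the Cas9m4 D10A/D839A/H840A/N863A variant), which is joined to the VPR transactivator. The p65 (RELA) and Epstein-Barr virus Rta activation domains of VPR are annotated, while the VP64 portion is not called separately. The dCas9-VPR segment was taken from an earlier SP-dCas9-VPR plasmid, which likely explains the residual attB1 site. The "minimal CMV promoter" hit between Gag and dCas9 lies within the fusion junction, so it is probably an annotation artefact rather than a functional promoter.

The associated work concerns "Nanoblades", virus-like particles loaded with Cas9–sgRNA ribonucleoproteins. Fusing dCas9-VPR to Gag is intended to incorporate the activator into MLV-derived particles, delivering it as protein for targeted transcriptional activation. The depositor notes an S1159N substitution in Cas9 that is considered functionally unimportant. The depositor and sequencing-derived records differ by one nucleotide and give essentially the same annotations.
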