Features (pLannotate 1.2.2; 22 found; start..end, strand, type, name):
     97..476     +  enhancer       CMV enhancer: human cytomegalovirus immediate early enhancer
    477..680     +  promoter       CMV promoter: human cytomegalovirus (CMV) immediate early promoter
    792..1365    +  intron         β-globin intron: intron from rabbit β-globin gene
   1460..3064    +  CDS            gag: GAG_MLVFF - Experimental evidence at protein level: Swiss-Prot protein existence level 1. [Nucleocapsid protein p10-Gag]: Involved in the packaging and encapsidation of two copies of the genome. Binds with high affinity to conserved UCUG elements within the packaging signal, located near the 5'-end of the genome. This binding is dependent on genome dimerization. From Friend murine leukemia virus (isolate FB29) (FrMLV).
   3104..3142    +  promoter       minimal CMV promoter: human cytomegalovirus (CMV) immediate early promoter
   3257..7360    +  CDS            Cas9m4: catalytically dead mutant of the Cas9 endonuclease from the Streptococcus pyogenes Type II CRISPR/Cas system RNA-guided DNA-binding protein that lacks endonuclease activity due to the mutations D10A, D839A, H840A, and N863A (Mali et al., 2013)
   7430..7454    +  protein_bind   attB1: mutant version of attB; recombination site for the Gateway® BP reaction BP Clonase™
   7685..8464    +  CDS            RELA (fragment): TF65_HUMAN - Also known as NFKB3. Experimental evidence at protein level: Swiss-Prot protein existence level 1. NF-kappa-B is a pleiotropic transcription factor present in almost all cell types and is the endpoint of a series of signal transduction events that are initiated by a vast array of stimuli related to many biological processes such as inflammation, immunity, differentiation, cell growth, tumorigenesis and apoptosis. NF-kappa-B is a homo- or heterodimeric complex formed by the Rel-like domain- containing proteins RELA/p65, RELB, NFKB1/p105, NFKB1/p50, REL and NFKB2/p52. The heterodime
   8483..9052    +  CDS            Rta AD: transcriptional activation domain from the human herpesvirus 4 (Epstein-Barr virus) replication and transcription activator Rta/BRLF1 (Hardwick et al., 1992; Chavez et al., 2015)
   9069..9134    +  CDS            HBB (fragment): HBB_PONPY - Experimental evidence at transcript level: Swiss-Prot protein existence level 2. Involved in oxygen transport from the lung to the various peripheral tissues. From Pongo pygmaeus (Bornean orangutan).
   9205..9260    +  polyA_signal   β-globin poly(A) signal: rabbit β-globin polyadenylation signal (Gil and Proudfoot, 1987)
   9640..9662    -  protein_bind   lac operator (fragment): The lac repressor binds to the lac operator to inhibit transcription in E. coli. This inhibition can be relieved by adding lactose or isopropyl-β-D-thiogalactopyranoside (IPTG). lac repressor encoded by lacI
   9666..9696    -  promoter       lac promoter: promoter for the E. coli lac operon
   9711..9732    -  protein_bind   CAP binding site: CAP binding activates transcription in the presence of cAMP. E. coli catabolite activator protein
   9745..9837    -  CDS            lacI (fragment): lac repressor; lacI; The lac repressor binds to the lac operator to inhibit transcription in E. coli. This inhibition can be relieved by adding lactose or isopropyl-β-D-thiogalactopyranoside (IPTG).
  10020..10608   -  rep_origin     ori: high-copy-number ColE1/pMB1/pBR322/pUC origin of replication
  10779..11640   -  CDS            AmpR (fragment): β-lactamase; bla; confers resistance to ampicillin, carbenicillin, and related antibiotics
  11641..11745   -  promoter       AmpR promoter: bla
  11798..12226   -  rep_origin     f1 ori (sequence partly withheld): f1 bacteriophage origin of replication; arrow indicates direction of (+) strand synthesis
  12231..12386   -  CDS            lacZα (fragment): LacZα fragment of β-galactosidase; lacZ fragment
  12394..12412   +  promoter       T7 promoter: promoter for bacteriophage T7 RNA polymerase
  12421..14      +  misc_feature   MCS (fragment) (across the origin): pBluescript multiple cloning site
>Addgene plasmid #120922 | BICstim-Gag-dCAS9-VPR | depositor full sequence | sequence record 229834 | BICstim-Gag-dCAS9-VPR sequence 12436 bps
GCGGCCGCTCTAGAGAGCTTGGCCCATTGCATACGTTGTATCCATATCATAATATGTACATTTATATTGG
CTCATGTCCAACATTACCGCCATGTTGACATTGATTATTGACTAGTTATTAATAGTAATCAATTACGGGG
TCATTAGTTCATAGCCCATATATGGAGTTCCGCGTTACATAACTTACGGTAAATGGCCCGCCTGGCTGAC
CGCCCAACGACCCCCGCCCATTGACGTCAATAATGACGTATGTTCCCATAGTAACGCCAATAGGGACTTT
CCATTGACGTCAATGGGTGGAGTATTTACGGTAAACTGCCCACTTGGCAGTACATCAAGTGTATCATATG
CCAAGTACGCCCCCTATTGACGTCAATGACGGTAAATGGCCCGCCTGGCATTATGCCCAGTACATGACCT
TATGGGACTTTCCTACTTGGCAGTACATCTACGTATTAGTCATCGCTATTACCATGGTGATGCGGTTTTG
GCAGTACATCAATGGGCGTGGATAGCGGTTTGACTCACGGGGATTTCCAAGTCTCCACCCCATTGACGTC
AATGGGAGTTTGTTTTGGCACCAAAATCAACGGGACTTTCCAAAATGTCGTAACAACTCCGCCCCATTGA
CGCAAATGGGCGGTAGGCGTGTACGGTGGGAGGTCTATATAAGCAGAGCTCGTTTAGTGAACCGTCAGAT
CGCCTGGAGACGCCATCCACGCTGTTTTGACCTCCATAGAAGACACCGGGACCGATCCAGCCTCCGGTCG
ACCGATCCTGAGAACTTCAGGGTGAGTTTGGGGACCCTTGATTGTTCTTTCTTTTTCGCTATTGTAAAAT
TCATGTTATATGGAGGGGGCAAAGTTTTCAGGGTGTTGTTTAGAATGGGAAGATGTCCCTTGTATCACCA
TGGACCCTCATGATAATTTTGTTTCTTTCACTTTCTACTCTGTTGACAACCATTGTCTCCTCTTATTTTC
TTTTCATTTTCTTGTAACTTTTTCGTTAAACTTTAGCTTGCATTTGTAACGAATTTTTAAATTCACTTTT
GTTTATTTGTCAGATTGTAAGTACTTTCTCTAATCACTTTTTTTTCAAGGCAATCAGGGTATATTATATT
GTACTTCAGCACAGTTTTAGAGAACAATTGTTATAATTAAATGATAAGGTAGAATATTTCTGCATATAAA
TTCTGGCTGGCGTGGAAATATTCTTATTGGTAGAAACAACTACATCCTGGTCATCATCCTGCCTTTCTCT
TTATGGTTACAATGATATACACTGTTTGAGATGAGGATAAAATACTCTGAGTCCAAACCGGGCCCCTCTG
CTAACCATGTTCATGCCTTCTTCTTTTTCCTACAGCTCCTGGGCAACGTGCTGGTTATTGTGCTGTCTCA
TCATTTTGGCAAAGAATTCCTCGAGGGCCGGATCCGAATTCCTGTATTTGTCTGAAAACATGGGCCAGGC
TGTTACCACCCCCTTAAGTTTGACTTTAGACCACTGGAAGGATGTCGAACGGACAGCCCACAACCTGTCG
GTAGAGGTTAGAAAAAGGCGCTGGGTTACATTCTGCTCTGCAGAATGGCCAACCTTCAACGTCGGATGGC
CACGAGACGGCACTTTTAACCCAGACATTATTACACAGGTTAAGATCAAGGTCTTCTCACCTGGCCCACA
TGGACATCCGGATCAGGTCCCCTACATCGTGACCTGGGAAGCTATAGCAGTAGACCCCCCTCCCTGGGTC
AGACCCTTCGTGCACCCTAAACCTCCCCTCTCTCTTCCCCCTTCAGCCCCCTCTCTCCCACCTGAACCCC
CACTCTCGACCCCGCCCCAGTCCTCCCTCTATCCGGCTCTCACTTCTCCTTTAAACACCAAACCTAGGCC
TCAAGTCCTTCCTGATAGCGGAGGACCACTCATTGATCTACTCACGGAGGACCCTCCGCCTTACCGGGAC
CCAGGGCCACCCTCTCCTGACGGGAACGGCGATAGCGGAGAAGTGGCCCCTACAGAAGGAGCCCCTGACC
CTTCCCCAATGGTATCCCGCCTGCGGGGAAGAAAAGAACCCCCCGTGGCGGATTCTACTACCTCTCAGGC
GTTCCCCCTTCGCCTGGGAGGGAATGGACAGTATCAATACTGGCCATTTTCCTCCTCTGACCTCTATAAC
TGGAAAAATAACAACCCCTCTTTCTCCGAGGACCCAGCTAAATTGACAGCTTTGATCGAGTCCGTTCTCC
TTACTCATCAGCCCACTTGGGATGACTGCCAACAGCTATTAGGGACCCTGCTGACGGGAGAAGAAAAACA
GCGAGTGCTCCTAGAGGCCCGAAAGGCGGTTCGAGGGGAGGACGGACGCCCAACTCAGCTGCCCAATGAC
ATTAATGATGCTTTTCCCTTGGAACGTCCCGACTGGGACTACAACACCCAACGAGGTAGGAACCACCTAG
TCCACTATCGCCAGTTGCTCCTAGCGGGTCTCCAAAACGCGGGCAGAAGCCCCACCAATTTGGCCAAGGT
AAAAGGGATAACCCAGGGACCTAATGAGTCTCCCTCAGCCTTTTTAGAGAGACTCAAGGAGGCCTATCGC
AGATACACTCCTTATGACCCTGAGGACCCAGGGCAAGAAACCAATGTGGCCATGTCATTCATCTGGCAGT
CCGCCCCGGATATCGGGCGAAAGTTAGAGCGGTTAGAAGATTTGAAGAGTAAGACCTTAGGAGACTTAGT
GAGGGAAGCTGAAAAGATCTTTAATAAACGAGAAACCCCGGAAGAAAGAGAGGAACGTATTAGGAGAGAA
ACAGAGGAAAAGGAAGAACGCCGTAGGGCAGAGGATGTGCAGAGAGAGAAGGAGAGGGACCGCAGAAGAC
ATAGAGAAATGAGTAAGTTGCTGGCTACTGTCGTTAGCGGGCAGAGACAGGATAGACAGGGAGGAGAGCG
AAGGAGGCCCCAACTCGACCACGACCAGTGTGCCTACTGCAAAGAAAAGGGACATTGGGCTAGAGATTGC
CCCAAGAAGCCAAGAGGACCCCGGGGACCACGACCCCAGGCCTCCCTCCTGACGCGTAGTTCCCTGTATC
CAGCCCTCACACCTACCGGTGGCGGTAGGCGTGTACGGTGGGAGGTCTATATAAGCAGAGCTCGTTTAGT
GAACCGTCAGATCGCCTGGAGACGCCATCCACGCTGTTTTGACCTCCATAGAAGACACCGGGACCGATCC
AGCCTCCGGACTCTAGAGGATCGAACCCTTGCCACCATGGACAAGAAGTACTCCATTGGGCTCGCTATCG
GCACAAACAGCGTCGGCTGGGCCGTCATTACGGACGAGTACAAGGTGCCGAGCAAAAAATTCAAAGTTCT
GGGCAATACCGATCGCCACAGCATAAAGAAGAACCTCATTGGCGCCCTCCTGTTCGACTCCGGGGAGACG
GCCGAAGCCACGCGGCTCAAAAGAACAGCACGGCGCAGATATACCCGCAGAAAGAATCGGATCTGCTACC
TGCAGGAGATCTTTAGTAATGAGATGGCTAAGGTGGATGACTCTTTCTTCCATAGGCTGGAGGAGTCCTT
TTTGGTGGAGGAGGATAAAAAGCACGAGCGCCACCCAATCTTTGGCAATATCGTGGACGAGGTGGCGTAC
CATGAAAAGTACCCAACCATATATCATCTGAGGAAGAAGCTTGTAGACAGTACTGATAAGGCTGACTTGC
GGTTGATCTATCTCGCGCTGGCGCATATGATCAAATTTCGGGGACACTTCCTCATCGAGGGGGACCTGAA
CCCAGACAACAGCGATGTCGACAAACTCTTTATCCAACTGGTTCAGACTTACAATCAGCTTTTCGAAGAG
AACCCGATCAACGCATCCGGAGTTGACGCCAAAGCAATCCTGAGCGCTAGGCTGTCCAAATCCCGGCGGC
TCGAAAACCTCATCGCACAGCTCCCTGGGGAGAAGAAGAACGGCCTGTTTGGTAATCTTATCGCCCTGTC
ACTCGGGCTGACCCCCAACTTTAAATCTAACTTCGACCTGGCCGAAGATGCCAAGCTTCAACTGAGCAAA
GACACCTACGATGATGATCTCGACAATCTGCTGGCCCAGATCGGCGACCAGTACGCAGACCTTTTTTTGG
CGGCAAAGAACCTGTCAGACGCCATTCTGCTGAGTGATATTCTGCGAGTGAACACGGAGATCACCAAAGC
TCCGCTGAGCGCTAGTATGATCAAGCGCTATGATGAGCACCACCAAGACTTGACTTTGCTGAAGGCCCTT
GTCAGACAGCAACTGCCTGAGAAGTACAAGGAAATTTTCTTCGATCAGTCTAAAAATGGCTACGCCGGAT
ACATTGACGGCGGAGCAAGCCAGGAGGAATTTTACAAATTTATTAAGCCCATCTTGGAAAAAATGGACGG
CACCGAGGAGCTGCTGGTAAAGCTTAACAGAGAAGATCTGTTGCGCAAACAGCGCACTTTCGACAATGGA
AGCATCCCCCACCAGATTCACCTGGGCGAACTGCACGCTATCCTCAGGCGGCAAGAGGATTTCTACCCCT
TTTTGAAAGATAACAGGGAAAAGATTGAGAAAATCCTCACATTTCGGATACCCTACTATGTAGGCCCCCT
CGCCCGGGGAAATTCCAGATTCGCGTGGATGACTCGCAAATCAGAAGAGACCATCACTCCCTGGAACTTC
GAGGAAGTCGTGGATAAGGGGGCCTCTGCCCAGTCCTTCATCGAAAGGATGACTAACTTTGATAAAAATC
TGCCTAACGAAAAGGTGCTTCCTAAACACTCTCTGCTGTACGAGTACTTCACAGTTTATAACGAGCTCAC
CAAGGTCAAATACGTCACAGAAGGGATGAGAAAGCCAGCATTCCTGTCTGGAGAGCAGAAGAAAGCTATC
GTGGACCTCCTCTTCAAGACGAACCGGAAAGTTACCGTGAAACAGCTCAAAGAAGACTATTTCAAAAAGA
TTGAATGTTTCGACTCTGTTGAAATCAGCGGAGTGGAGGATCGCTTCAACGCATCCCTGGGAACGTATCA
CGATCTCCTGAAAATCATTAAAGACAAGGACTTCCTGGACAATGAGGAGAACGAGGACATTCTTGAGGAC
ATTGTCCTCACCCTTACGTTGTTTGAAGATAGGGAGATGATTGAAGAACGCTTGAAAACTTACGCTCATC
TCTTCGACGACAAAGTCATGAAACAGCTCAAGAGGCGCCGATATACAGGATGGGGGCGGCTGTCAAGAAA
ACTGATCAATGGGATCCGAGACAAGCAGAGTGGAAAGACAATCCTGGATTTTCTTAAGTCCGATGGATTT
GCCAACCGGAACTTCATGCAGTTGATCCATGATGACTCTCTCACCTTTAAGGAGGACATCCAGAAAGCAC
AAGTTTCTGGCCAGGGGGACAGTCTTCACGAGCACATCGCTAATCTTGCAGGTAGCCCAGCTATCAAAAA
GGGAATACTGCAGACCGTTAAGGTCGTGGATGAACTCGTCAAAGTAATGGGAAGGCATAAGCCCGAGAAT
ATCGTTATCGAGATGGCCCGAGAGAACCAAACTACCCAGAAGGGACAGAAGAACAGTAGGGAAAGGATGA
AGAGGATTGAAGAGGGTATAAAAGAACTGGGGTCCCAAATCCTTAAGGAACACCCAGTTGAAAACACCCA
GCTTCAGAATGAGAAGCTCTACCTGTACTACCTGCAGAACGGCAGGGACATGTACGTGGATCAGGAACTG
GACATCAATCGGCTCTCCGACTACGACGTGGCTGCTATCGTGCCCCAGTCTTTTCTCAAAGATGATTCTA
TTGATAATAAAGTGTTGACAAGATCCGATAAAGCTAGAGGGAAGAGTGATAACGTCCCCTCAGAAGAAGT
TGTCAAGAAAATGAAAAATTATTGGCGGCAGCTGCTGAACGCCAAACTGATCACACAACGGAAGTTCGAT
AATCTGACTAAGGCTGAACGAGGTGGCCTGTCTGAGTTGGATAAAGCCGGCTTCATCAAAAGGCAGCTTG
TTGAGACACGCCAGATCACCAAGCACGTGGCCCAAATTCTCGATTCACGCATGAACACCAAGTACGATGA
AAATGACAAACTGATTCGAGAGGTGAAAGTTATTACTCTGAAGTCTAAGCTGGTCTCAGATTTCAGAAAG
GACTTTCAGTTTTATAAGGTGAGAGAGATCAACAATTACCACCATGCGCATGATGCCTACCTGAATGCAG
TGGTAGGCACTGCACTTATCAAAAAATATCCCAAGCTTGAATCTGAATTTGTTTACGGAGACTATAAAGT
GTACGATGTTAGGAAAATGATCGCAAAGTCTGAGCAGGAAATAGGCAAGGCCACCGCTAAGTACTTCTTT
TACAGCAATATTATGAATTTTTTCAAGACCGAGATTACACTGGCCAATGGAGAGATTCGGAAGCGACCAC
TTATCGAAACAAACGGAGAAACAGGAGAAATCGTGTGGGACAAGGGTAGGGATTTCGCGACAGTCCGGAA
GGTCCTGTCCATGCCGCAGGTGAACATCGTTAAAAAGACCGAAGTACAGACCGGAGGCTTCTCCAAGGAA
AGTATCCTCCCGAAAAGGAACAGCGACAAGCTGATCGCACGCAAAAAAGATTGGGACCCCAAGAAATACG
GCGGATTCGATTCTCCTACAGTCGCTTACAGTGTACTGGTTGTGGCCAAAGTGGAGAAAGGGAAGTCTAA
AAAACTCAAAAGCGTCAAGGAACTGCTGGGCATCACAATCATGGAGCGATCAAGCTTCGAAAAAAACCCC
ATCGACTTTCTCGAGGCGAAAGGATATAAAGAGGTCAAAAAAGACCTCATCATTAAGCTTCCCAAGTACT
CTCTCTTTGAGCTTGAAAACGGCCGGAAACGAATGCTCGCTAGTGCGGGCGAGCTGCAGAAAGGTAACGA
GCTGGCACTGCCCTCTAAATACGTTAATTTCTTGTATCTGGCCAGCCACTATGAAAAGCTCAAAGGGTCT
CCCGAAGATAATGAGCAGAAGCAGCTGTTCGTGGAACAACACAAACACTACCTTGATGAGATCATCGAGC
AAATAAGCGAATTCTCCAAAAGAGTGATCCTCGCCGACGCTAACCTCGATAAGGTGCTTTCTGCTTACAA
TAAGCACAGGGATAAGCCCATCAGGGAGCAGGCAGAAAACATTATCCACTTGTTTACTCTGACCAACTTG
GGCGCGCCTGCAGCCTTCAAGTACTTCGACACCACCATAGACAGAAAGCGGTACACCTCTACAAAGGAGG
TCCTGGACGCCACACTGATTCATCAGTCAATTACGGGGCTCTATGAAACAAGAATCGACCTCTCTCAGCT
CGGTGGAGACAGCAGGGCTGACCCCAAGAAGAAGAGGAAGGTGTCGCCAGGGATCCGTCGACTTGACGCG
TTGATATCAACAAGTTTGTACAAAAAAGCAGGCTACAAAGAGGCCAGCGGTTCCGGACGGGCTGACGCAT
TGGACGATTTTGATCTGGATATGCTGGGAAGTGACGCCCTCGATGATTTTGACCTTGACATGCTTGGTTC
GGATGCCCTTGATGACTTTGACCTCGACATGCTCGGCAGTGACGCCCTTGATGATTTCGACCTGGACATG
CTGATTAACTCTAGAAGTTCCGGATCTCCGAAAAAGAAACGCAAAGTTGGTAGCCAGTACCTGCCCGACA
CCGACGACCGGCACCGGATCGAGGAAAAGCGGAAGCGGACCTACGAGACATTCAAGAGCATCATGAAGAA
GTCCCCCTTCAGCGGCCCCACCGACCCTAGACCTCCACCTAGAAGAATCGCCGTGCCCAGCAGATCCAGC
GCCAGCGTGCCAAAACCTGCCCCCCAGCCTTACCCCTTCACCAGCAGCCTGAGCACCATCAACTACGACG
AGTTCCCTACCATGGTGTTCCCCAGCGGCCAGATCTCTCAGGCCTCTGCTCTGGCTCCAGCCCCTCCTCA
GGTGCTGCCTCAGGCTCCTGCTCCTGCACCAGCTCCAGCCATGGTGTCTGCACTGGCTCAGGCACCAGCA
CCCGTGCCTGTGCTGGCTCCTGGACCTCCACAGGCTGTGGCTCCACCAGCCCCTAAACCTACACAGGCCG
GCGAGGGCACACTGTCTGAAGCTCTGCTGCAGCTGCAGTTCGACGACGAGGATCTGGGAGCCCTGCTGGG
AAACAGCACCGATCCTGCCGTGTTCACCGACCTGGCCAGCGTGGACAACAGCGAGTTCCAGCAGCTGCTG
AACCAGGGCATCCCTGTGGCCCCTCACACCACCGAGCCCATGCTGATGGAATACCCCGAGGCCATCACCC
GGCTCGTGACAGGCGCTCAGAGGCCTCCTGATCCAGCTCCTGCCCCTCTGGGAGCACCAGGCCTGCCTAA
TGGACTGCTGTCTGGCGACGAGGACTTCAGCTCTATCGCCGATATGGATTTCTCAGCCTTGCTGGGCTCT
GGCAGCGGCAGCCGGGATTCCAGGGAAGGGATGTTTTTGCCGAAGCCTGAGGCCGGCTCCGCTATTAGTG
ACGTGTTTGAGGGCCGCGAGGTGTGCCAGCCAAAACGAATCCGGCCATTTCATCCTCCAGGAAGTCCATG
GGCCAACCGCCCACTCCCCGCCAGCCTCGCACCAACACCAACTGGTCCAGTACATGAGCCAGTCGGGTCA
CTGACCCCGGCACCAGTCCCTCAGCCACTGGATCCAGCGCCCGCAGTGACTCCCGAGGCCAGTCACCTGT
TGGAGGATCCCGATGAAGAGACGAGCCAGGCTGTCAAAGCCCTTCGGGAGATGGCCGATACTGTGATTCC
CCAGAAGGAAGAGGCTGCAATCTGTGGCCAAATGGACCTTTCCCATCCGCCCCCAAGGGGCCATCTGGAT
GAGCTGACAACCACACTTGAGTCCATGACCGAGGATCTGAACCTGGACTCACCCCTGACCCCGGAATTGA
ACGAGATTCTGGATACCTTCCTGAACGACGAGTGCCTCTTGCATGCCATGCATATCAGCACAGGACTGTC
CATCTTCGACACATCTCTGTTTTGAGGTACCTGCAGCTCAGGTGCAGGCTGCCTATCAGAAGGTGGTGGC
TGGTGTGGCCAATGCCCTGGCTCACAAATACCACTGAGATCTTTTTCCCTCTGCCAAAAATTATGGGGAC
ATCATGAAGCCCCTTGAGCATCTGACTTCTGGCTAATAAAGGAAATTTATTTTCATTGCAATAGTGTGTT
GGAATTTTTTGTGTCTCTCACTCGGAAGGACATATGGGAGGGCAAATCATTTAAAACATCAGAATGAGTA
TTTGGTTTAGAGTTTGGCAACATATGCCCATATGCTGGCTGCCATGAACAAAGGTTGGCTATAAAGAGGT
CATCAGTATATGAAACAGCCCCCTGCTGTCCATTCCTTATTCCATAGAAAAGCCTTGACTTGAGGTTAGA
TTTTTTTTATATTTTGTTTTGTGTTATTTTTTTCTTTAACATCCCTAAAATTTTCCTTACATGTTTTACT
AGCCAGATTTTTCCTCCTCTCCTGACTACTCCCAGTCATAGCTGTCCCTCTTCTCTTATGGAGATCCCTC
GACGGATCGGCCGCAATTCGTAATCATGTCATAGCTGTTTCCTGTGTGAAATTGTTATCCGCTCACAATT
CCACACAACATACGAGCCGGAAGCATAAAGTGTAAAGCCTGGGGTGCCTAATGAGTGAGCTAACTCACAT
TAATTGCGTTGCGCTCACTGCCCGCTTTCCAGTCGGGAAACCTGTCGTGCCAGCTGCATTAATGAATCGG
CCAACGCGCGGGGAGAGGCGGTTTGCGTATTGGGCGCTCTTCCGCTTCCTCGCTCACTGACTCGCTGCGC
TCGGTCGTTCGGCTGCGGCGAGCGGTATCAGCTCACTCAAAGGCGGTAATACGGTTATCCACAGAATCAG
GGGATAACGCAGGAAAGAACATGTGAGCAAAAGGCCAGCAAAAGGCCAGGAACCGTAAAAAGGCCGCGTT
GCTGGCGTTTTTCCATAGGCTCCGCCCCCCTGACGAGCATCACAAAAATCGACGCTCAAGTCAGAGGTGG
CGAAACCCGACAGGACTATAAAGATACCAGGCGTTTCCCCCTGGAAGCTCCCTCGTGCGCTCTCCTGTTC
CGACCCTGCCGCTTACCGGATACCTGTCCGCCTTTCTCCCTTCGGGAAGCGTGGCGCTTTCTCATAGCTC
ACGCTGTAGGTATCTCAGTTCGGTGTAGGTCGTTCGCTCCAAGCTGGGCTGTGTGCACGAACCCCCCGTT
CAGCCCGACCGCTGCGCCTTATCCGGTAACTATCGTCTTGAGTCCAACCCGGTAAGACACGACTTATCGC
CACTGGCAGCAGCCACTGGTAACAGGATTAGCAGAGCGAGGTATGTAGGCGGTGCTACAGAGTTCTTGAA
GTGGTGGCCTAACTACGGCTACACTAGAAGAACAGTATTTGGTATCTGCGCTCTGCTGAAGCCAGTTACC
TTCGGAAAAAGAGTTGGTAGCTCTTGATCCGGCAAACAAACCACCGCTGGTAGCGGTGGTTTTTTTGTTT
GCAAGCAGCAGATTACGCGCAGAAAAAAAGGATCTCAAGAAGATCCTTTGATCTTTTCTACGGGGTCTGA
CGCTCAGTGGAACGAAAACTCACGTTAAGGGATTTTGGTCATGAGATTATCAAAAAGGATCTTCACCTAG
ATCCTTTTAAATTAAAAATGAAGTTTTAAATCAATCTAAAGTATATATGAGTAAACTTGGTCTGACAGTT
ACCAATGCTTAATCAGTGAGGCACCTATCTCAGCGATCTGTCTATTTCGTTCATCCATAGTTGCCTGACT
CCCCGTCGTGTAGATAACTACGATACGGGAGGGCTTACCATCTGGCCCCAGTGCTGCAATGATACCGCGA
GACCCACGCTCACCGGCTCCAGATTTATCAGCAATAAACCAGCCAGCCGGAAGGGCCGAGCGCAGAAGTG
GTCCTGCAACTTTATCCGCCTCCATCCAGTCTATTAATTGTTGCCGGGAAGCTAGAGTAAGTAGTTCGCC
AGTTAATAGTTTGCGCAACGTTGTTGCCATTGCTACAGGCATCGTGGTGTCACGCTCGTCGTTTGGTATG
GCTTCATTCAGCTCCGGTTCCCAACGATCAAGGCGAGTTACATGATCCCCCATGTTGTGCAAAAAAGCGG
GTTAGCTCCTTCGGTCCTCCGATCGTTGTCAGAAGTAAGTTGGCCGCAGTGTTATCACTCATGGTTATGG
CAGCACTGCATAATTCTCTTACTGTCATGCCATCCGTAAGATGCTTTTCTGTGACTGGTGAGTACTCAAC
CAAGTCATTCTGAGAATAGTGTATGCGGCGACCGAGTTGCTCTTGCCCGGCGTCAATACGGGATAATACC
GCGCCACATAGCAGAACTTTAAAAGTGCTCATCATTGGAAAACGTTCTTCGGGGCGAAAACTCTCAAGGA
TCTTACCGCTGTTGAGATCCAGTTCGATGTAACCCACTCGTGCACCCAACTGATCTTCAGCATCTTTTAC
TTTCACCAGCGTTTCTGGGTGAGCAAAAACAGGAAGGCAAAATGCCGCAAAAAAGGGAATAAGGGCGACA
CGGAAATGTTGAATACTCATACTCTTCCTTTTTCAATATTATTGAAGCATTTATCAGGGTTATTGTCTCA
TGAGCGGATACATATTTGAATGTATTTAGAAAAATAAACAAATAGGGGTTCCGCGCACATTTCCCCGAAA
AGTGCCACCTAAATTGTAAGCGTTAATATTTTGTTAAAATTCGCGTTAAATTTTTGTTAAATCAGCTCAT
TTTTTAACCAATAGGCCGAAATCGGCAAAATCCCTTATAAATCAAAAGAATAGACCGAGATAGGGT
[37 nt withheld, positions 11897-11933]
AAAGAACGTGGACTCCAACGTCAAAGG
[49 nt withheld, positions 11961-12009]
T
[91 nt withheld, positions 12011-12101]
G
[124 nt withheld, positions 12103-12226]
CCCATTCGCCATTCAGGCTGCGCAACTGTTGGGAAGGGCGATCGGTGCGGGCCTCTTCGCTATTACGCCA
GCTGGCGAAAGGGGGATGTGCTGCAAGGCGATTAAGTTGGGTAACGCCAGGGTTTTCCCAGTCACGACGT
TGTAAAACGACGGCCAGTGAGCGCGCGTAATACGACTCACTATAGGGCGAATTGGAGCTCCACCGCGGTG
