Features (pLannotate 1.2.2; 22 found; start..end, strand, type, name):
     51..430     +  enhancer       CMV enhancer: human cytomegalovirus immediate early enhancer
    431..634     +  promoter       CMV promoter: human cytomegalovirus (CMV) immediate early promoter
    746..1318    +  intron         β-globin intron: intron from rabbit β-globin gene
   1413..3017    +  CDS            gag: GAG_MLVFF - Experimental evidence at protein level: Swiss-Prot protein existence level 1. [Nucleocapsid protein p10-Gag]: Involved in the packaging and encapsidation of two copies of the genome. Binds with high affinity to conserved UCUG elements within the packaging signal, located near the 5'-end of the genome. This binding is dependent on genome dimerization. From Friend murine leukemia virus (isolate FB29) (FrMLV).
   3057..3095    +  promoter       minimal CMV promoter: human cytomegalovirus (CMV) immediate early promoter
   3210..7313    +  CDS            Cas9m4: catalytically dead mutant of the Cas9 endonuclease from the Streptococcus pyogenes Type II CRISPR/Cas system RNA-guided DNA-binding protein that lacks endonuclease activity due to the mutations D10A, D839A, H840A, and N863A (Mali et al., 2013)
   7383..7407    +  protein_bind   attB1: mutant version of attB; recombination site for the Gateway® BP reaction BP Clonase™
   7638..8417    +  CDS            RELA (fragment): TF65_HUMAN - Also known as NFKB3. Experimental evidence at protein level: Swiss-Prot protein existence level 1. NF-kappa-B is a pleiotropic transcription factor present in almost all cell types and is the endpoint of a series of signal transduction events that are initiated by a vast array of stimuli related to many biological processes such as inflammation, immunity, differentiation, cell growth, tumorigenesis and apoptosis. NF-kappa-B is a homo- or heterodimeric complex formed by the Rel-like domain- containing proteins RELA/p65, RELB, NFKB1/p105, NFKB1/p50, REL and NFKB2/p52. The heterodime
   8436..9005    +  CDS            Rta AD: transcriptional activation domain from the human herpesvirus 4 (Epstein-Barr virus) replication and transcription activator Rta/BRLF1 (Hardwick et al., 1992; Chavez et al., 2015)
   9020..9088    +  CDS            HBB (fragment): HBB_PONPY - Experimental evidence at transcript level: Swiss-Prot protein existence level 2. Involved in oxygen transport from the lung to the various peripheral tissues. From Pongo pygmaeus (Bornean orangutan).
   9159..9214    +  polyA_signal   β-globin poly(A) signal: rabbit β-globin polyadenylation signal (Gil and Proudfoot, 1987)
   9594..9616    -  protein_bind   lac operator (fragment): The lac repressor binds to the lac operator to inhibit transcription in E. coli. This inhibition can be relieved by adding lactose or isopropyl-β-D-thiogalactopyranoside (IPTG). lac repressor encoded by lacI
   9620..9650    -  promoter       lac promoter: promoter for the E. coli lac operon
   9665..9686    -  protein_bind   CAP binding site: CAP binding activates transcription in the presence of cAMP. E. coli catabolite activator protein
   9699..9791    -  CDS            lacI (fragment): lac repressor; lacI; The lac repressor binds to the lac operator to inhibit transcription in E. coli. This inhibition can be relieved by adding lactose or isopropyl-β-D-thiogalactopyranoside (IPTG).
   9974..10562   -  rep_origin     ori: high-copy-number ColE1/pMB1/pBR322/pUC origin of replication
  10733..11593   -  CDS            AmpR: β-lactamase; bla; confers resistance to ampicillin, carbenicillin, and related antibiotics
  11594..11698   -  promoter       AmpR promoter: bla
  11751..12179   -  rep_origin     f1 ori (sequence partly withheld): f1 bacteriophage origin of replication; arrow indicates direction of (+) strand synthesis
  12184..12339   -  CDS            lacZα (fragment): LacZα fragment of β-galactosidase; lacZ fragment
  12347..12365   +  promoter       T7 promoter: promoter for bacteriophage T7 RNA polymerase
  12374..12403   +  misc_feature   MCS (fragment): pBluescript multiple cloning site
>Addgene plasmid #120922 | BICstim-Gag-dCAS9-VPR | addgene full sequence | sequence record 235074 | Addgene NGS Result
TCATAATATGTACATTTATATTGGCTCATGTCCAACATTACCGCCATGTTGACATTGATTATTGACTAGT
TATTAATAGTAATCAATTACGGGGTCATTAGTTCATAGCCCATATATGGAGTTCCGCGTTACATAACTTA
CGGTAAATGGCCCGCCTGGCTGACCGCCCAACGACCCCCGCCCATTGACGTCAATAATGACGTATGTTCC
CATAGTAACGCCAATAGGGACTTTCCATTGACGTCAATGGGTGGAGTATTTACGGTAAACTGCCCACTTG
GCAGTACATCAAGTGTATCATATGCCAAGTACGCCCCCTATTGACGTCAATGACGGTAAATGGCCCGCCT
GGCATTATGCCCAGTACATGACCTTATGGGACTTTCCTACTTGGCAGTACATCTACGTATTAGTCATCGC
TATTACCATGGTGATGCGGTTTTGGCAGTACATCAATGGGCGTGGATAGCGGTTTGACTCACGGGGATTT
CCAAGTCTCCACCCCATTGACGTCAATGGGAGTTTGTTTTGGCACCAAAATCAACGGGACTTTCCAAAAT
GTCGTAACAACTCCGCCCCATTGACGCAAATGGGCGGTAGGCGTGTACGGTGGGAGGTCTATATAAGCAG
AGCTCGTTTAGTGAACCGTCAGATCGCCTGGAGACGCCATCCACGCTGTTTTGACCTCCATAGAAGACAC
CGGGACCGATCCAGCCTCCGGTCGACCGATCCTGAGAACTTCAGGGTGAGTTTGGGGACCCTTGATTGTT
CTTTCTTTTTCGCTATTGTAAAATTCATGTTATATGGAGGGGGCAAAGTTTTCAGGGTGTTGTTTAGAAT
GGGAAGATGTCCCTTGTATCACCATGGACCCTCATGATAATTTTGTTTCTTTCACTTTCTACTCTGTTGA
CAACCATTGTCTCCTCTTATTTTCTTTTCATTTTCTGTAACTTTTTCGTTAAACTTTAGCTTGCATTTGT
AACGAATTTTTAAATTCACTTTTGTTTATTTGTCAGATTGTAAGTACTTTCTCTAATCACTTTTTTTTCA
AGGCAATCAGGGTATATTATATTGTACTTCAGCACAGTTTTAGAGAACAATTGTTATAATTAAATGATAA
GGTAGAATATTTCTGCATATAAATTCTGGCTGGCGTGGAAATATTCTTATTGGTAGAAACAACTACACCC
TGGTCATCATCCTGCCTTTCTCTTTATGGTTACAATGATATACACTGTTTGAGATGAGGATAAAATACTC
TGAGTCCAAACCGGGCCCCTCTGCTAACCATGTTCATGCCTTCTTCTCTTTCCTACAGCTCCTGGGCAAC
GTGCTGGTTGTTGTGCTGTCTCATCATTTTGGCAAAGAATTCCTCGAGGGCCGGATCCGAATTCCTGTAT
TTGTCTGAAAACATGGGCCAGGCTGTTACCACCCCCTTAAGTTTGACTTTAGACCACTGGAAGGATGTCG
AACGGACAGCCCACAACCTGTCGGTAGAGGTTAGAAAAAGGCGCTGGGTTACATTCTGCTCTGCAGAATG
GCCAACCTTCAACGTCGGATGGCCACGAGACGGCACTTTTAACCCAGACATTATTACACAGGTTAAGATC
AAGGTCTTCTCACCTGGCCCACATGGACATCCGGATCAGGTCCCCTACATCGTGACCTGGGAAGCTATAG
CAGTAGACCCCCCTCCCTGGGTCAGACCCTTCGTGCACCCTAAACCTCCCCTCTCTCTTCCCCCTTCAGC
CCCCTCTCTCCCACCTGAACCCCCACTCTCGACCCCGCCCCAGTCCTCCCTCTATCCGGCTCTCACTTCT
CCTTTAAACACCAAACCTAGGCCTCAAGTCCTTCCTGATAGCGGAGGACCACTCATTGATCTACTCACGG
AGGACCCTCCGCCTTACCGGGACCCAGGGCCACCCTCTCCTGACGGGAACGGCGATAGCGGAGAAGTGGC
CCCTACAGAAGGAGCCCCTGACCCTTCCCCAATGGTATCCCGCCTGCGGGGAAGAAAAGAACCCCCCGTG
GCGGATTCTACTACCTCTCAGGCGTTCCCCCTTCGCCTGGGAGGGAATGGACAGTATCAATACTGGCCAT
TTTCCTCCTCTGACCTCTATAACTGGAAAAATAACAACCCCTCTTTCTCCGAGGACCCAGCTAAATTGAC
AGCTTTGATCGAGTCCGTTCTCCTTACTCATCAGCCCACTTGGGATGACTGCCAACAGCTATTAGGGACC
CTGCTGACGGGAGAAGAAAAACAGCGAGTGCTCCTAGAGGCCCGAAAGGCGGTTCGAGGGGAGGACGGAC
GCCCAACTCAGCTGCCCAATGACATTAATGATGCTTTTCCCTTGGAACGTCCCGACTGGGACTACAACAC
CCAACGAGGTAGGAACCACCTAGTCCACTATCGCCAGTTGCTCCTAGCGGGTCTCCAAAACGCGGGCAGA
AGCCCCACCAATTTGGCCAAGGTAAAAGGGATAACCCAGGGACCTAATGAGTCTCCCTCAGCCTTTTTAG
AGAGACTCAAGGAGGCCTATCGCAGATACACTCCTTATGACCCTGAGGACCCAGGGCAAGAAACCAATGT
GGCCATGTCATTCATCTGGCAGTCCGCCCCGGATATCGGGCGAAAGTTAGAGCGGTTAGAAGATTTGAAG
AGTAAGACCTTAGGAGACTTAGTGAGGGAAGCTGAAAAGATCTTTAATAAACGAGAAACCCCGGAAGAAA
GAGAGGAACGTATTAGGAGAGAAACAGAGGAAAAGGAAGAACGCCGTAGGGCAGAGGATGTGCAGAGAGA
GAAGGAGAGGGACCGCAGAAGACATAGAGAAATGAGTAAGTTGCTGGCTACTGTCGTTAGCGGGCAGAGA
CAGGATAGACAGGGAGGAGAGCGAAGGAGGCCCCAACTCGACCACGACCAGTGTGCCTACTGCAAAGAAA
AGGGACATTGGGCTAGAGATTGCCCCAAGAAGCCAAGAGGACCCCGGGGACCACGACCCCAGGCCTCCCT
CCTGACGCGTAGTTCCCTGTATCCAGCCCTCACACCTACCGGTGGCGGTAGGCGTGTACGGTGGGAGGTC
TATATAAGCAGAGCTCGTTTAGTGAACCGTCAGATCGCCTGGAGACGCCATCCACGCTGTTTTGACCTCC
ATAGAAGACACCGGGACCGATCCAGCCTCCGGACTCTAGAGGATCGAACCCTTGCCACCATGGACAAGAA
GTACTCCATTGGGCTCGCTATCGGCACAAACAGCGTCGGCTGGGCCGTCATTACGGACGAGTACAAGGTG
CCGAGCAAAAAATTCAAAGTTCTGGGCAATACCGATCGCCACAGCATAAAGAAGAACCTCATTGGCGCCC
TCCTGTTCGACTCCGGGGAGACGGCCGAAGCCACGCGGCTCAAAAGAACAGCACGGCGCAGATATACCCG
CAGAAAGAATCGGATCTGCTACCTGCAGGAGATCTTTAGTAATGAGATGGCTAAGGTGGATGACTCTTTC
TTCCATAGGCTGGAGGAGTCCTTTTTGGTGGAGGAGGATAAAAAGCACGAGCGCCACCCAATCTTTGGCA
ATATCGTGGACGAGGTGGCGTACCATGAAAAGTACCCAACCATATATCATCTGAGGAAGAAGCTTGTAGA
CAGTACTGATAAGGCTGACTTGCGGTTGATCTATCTCGCGCTGGCGCATATGATCAAATTTCGGGGACAC
TTCCTCATCGAGGGGGACCTGAACCCAGACAACAGCGATGTCGACAAACTCTTTATCCAACTGGTTCAGA
CTTACAATCAGCTTTTCGAAGAGAACCCGATCAACGCATCCGGAGTTGACGCCAAAGCAATCCTGAGCGC
TAGGCTGTCCAAATCCCGGCGGCTCGAAAACCTCATCGCACAGCTCCCTGGGGAGAAGAAGAACGGCCTG
TTTGGTAATCTTATCGCCCTGTCACTCGGGCTGACCCCCAACTTTAAATCTAACTTCGACCTGGCCGAAG
ATGCCAAGCTTCAACTGAGCAAAGACACCTACGATGATGATCTCGACAATCTGCTGGCCCAGATCGGCGA
CCAGTACGCAGACCTTTTTTTGGCGGCAAAGAACCTGTCAGACGCCATTCTGCTGAGTGATATTCTGCGA
GTGAACACGGAGATCACCAAAGCTCCGCTGAGCGCTAGTATGATCAAGCGCTATGATGAGCACCACCAAG
ACTTGACTTTGCTGAAGGCCCTTGTCAGACAGCAACTGCCTGAGAAGTACAAGGAAATTTTCTTCGATCA
GTCTAAAAATGGCTACGCCGGATACATTGACGGCGGAGCAAGCCAGGAGGAATTTTACAAATTTATTAAG
CCCATCTTGGAAAAAATGGACGGCACCGAGGAGCTGCTGGTAAAGCTTAACAGAGAAGATCTGTTGCGCA
AACAGCGCACTTTCGACAATGGAAGCATCCCCCACCAGATTCACCTGGGCGAACTGCACGCTATCCTCAG
GCGGCAAGAGGATTTCTACCCCTTTTTGAAAGATAACAGGGAAAAGATTGAGAAAATCCTCACATTTCGG
ATACCCTACTATGTAGGCCCCCTCGCCCGGGGAAATTCCAGATTCGCGTGGATGACTCGCAAATCAGAAG
AGACCATCACTCCCTGGAACTTCGAGGAAGTCGTGGATAAGGGGGCCTCTGCCCAGTCCTTCATCGAAAG
GATGACTAACTTTGATAAAAATCTGCCTAACGAAAAGGTGCTTCCTAAACACTCTCTGCTGTACGAGTAC
TTCACAGTTTATAACGAGCTCACCAAGGTCAAATACGTCACAGAAGGGATGAGAAAGCCAGCATTCCTGT
CTGGAGAGCAGAAGAAAGCTATCGTGGACCTCCTCTTCAAGACGAACCGGAAAGTTACCGTGAAACAGCT
CAAAGAAGACTATTTCAAAAAGATTGAATGTTTCGACTCTGTTGAAATCAGCGGAGTGGAGGATCGCTTC
AACGCATCCCTGGGAACGTATCACGATCTCCTGAAAATCATTAAAGACAAGGACTTCCTGGACAATGAGG
AGAACGAGGACATTCTTGAGGACATTGTCCTCACCCTTACGTTGTTTGAAGATAGGGAGATGATTGAAGA
ACGCTTGAAAACTTACGCTCATCTCTTCGACGACAAAGTCATGAAACAGCTCAAGAGGCGCCGATATACA
GGATGGGGGCGGCTGTCAAGAAAACTGATCAATGGGATCCGAGACAAGCAGAGTGGAAAGACAATCCTGG
ATTTTCTTAAGTCCGATGGATTTGCCAACCGGAACTTCATGCAGTTGATCCATGATGACTCTCTCACCTT
TAAGGAGGACATCCAGAAAGCACAAGTTTCTGGCCAGGGGGACAGTCTTCACGAGCACATCGCTAATCTT
GCAGGTAGCCCAGCTATCAAAAAGGGAATACTGCAGACCGTTAAGGTCGTGGATGAACTCGTCAAAGTAA
TGGGAAGGCATAAGCCCGAGAATATCGTTATCGAGATGGCCCGAGAGAACCAAACTACCCAGAAGGGACA
GAAGAACAGTAGGGAAAGGATGAAGAGGATTGAAGAGGGTATAAAAGAACTGGGGTCCCAAATCCTTAAG
GAACACCCAGTTGAAAACACCCAGCTTCAGAATGAGAAGCTCTACCTGTACTACCTGCAGAACGGCAGGG
ACATGTACGTGGATCAGGAACTGGACATCAATCGGCTCTCCGACTACGACGTGGCTGCTATCGTGCCCCA
GTCTTTTCTCAAAGATGATTCTATTGATAATAAAGTGTTGACAAGATCCGATAAAGCTAGAGGGAAGAGT
GATAACGTCCCCTCAGAAGAAGTTGTCAAGAAAATGAAAAATTATTGGCGGCAGCTGCTGAACGCCAAAC
TGATCACACAACGGAAGTTCGATAATCTGACTAAGGCTGAACGAGGTGGCCTGTCTGAGTTGGATAAAGC
CGGCTTCATCAAAAGGCAGCTTGTTGAGACACGCCAGATCACCAAGCACGTGGCCCAAATTCTCGATTCA
CGCATGAACACCAAGTACGATGAAAATGACAAACTGATTCGAGAGGTGAAAGTTATTACTCTGAAGTCTA
AGCTGGTCTCAGATTTCAGAAAGGACTTTCAGTTTTATAAGGTGAGAGAGATCAACAATTACCACCATGC
GCATGATGCCTACCTGAATGCAGTGGTAGGCACTGCACTTATCAAAAAATATCCCAAGCTTGAATCTGAA
TTTGTTTACGGAGACTATAAAGTGTACGATGTTAGGAAAATGATCGCAAAGTCTGAGCAGGAAATAGGCA
AGGCCACCGCTAAGTACTTCTTTTACAGCAATATTATGAATTTTTTCAAGACCGAGATTACACTGGCCAA
TGGAGAGATTCGGAAGCGACCACTTATCGAAACAAACGGAGAAACAGGAGAAATCGTGTGGGACAAGGGT
AGGGATTTCGCGACAGTCCGGAAGGTCCTGTCCATGCCGCAGGTGAACATCGTTAAAAAGACCGAAGTAC
AGACCGGAGGCTTCTCCAAGGAAAGTATCCTCCCGAAAAGGAACAGCGACAAGCTGATCGCACGCAAAAA
AGATTGGGACCCCAAGAAATACGGCGGATTCGATTCTCCTACAGTCGCTTACAGTGTACTGGTTGTGGCC
AAAGTGGAGAAAGGGAAGTCTAAAAAACTCAAAAACGTCAAGGAACTGCTGGGCATCACAATCATGGAGC
GATCAAGCTTCGAAAAAAACCCCATCGACTTTCTCGAGGCGAAAGGATATAAAGAGGTCAAAAAAGACCT
CATCATTAAGCTTCCCAAGTACTCTCTCTTTGAGCTTGAAAACGGCCGGAAACGAATGCTCGCTAGTGCG
GGCGAGCTGCAGAAAGGTAACGAGCTGGCACTGCCCTCTAAATACGTTAATTTCTTGTATCTGGCCAGCC
ACTATGAAAAGCTCAAAGGGTCTCCCGAAGATAATGAGCAGAAGCAGCTGTTCGTGGAACAACACAAACA
CTACCTTGATGAGATCATCGAGCAAATAAGCGAATTCTCCAAAAGAGTGATCCTCGCCGACGCTAACCTC
GATAAGGTGCTTTCTGCTTACAATAAGCACAGGGATAAGCCCATCAGGGAGCAGGCAGAAAACATTATCC
ACTTGTTTACTCTGACCAACTTGGGCGCGCCTGCAGCCTTCAAGTACTTCGACACCACCATAGACAGAAA
GCGGTACACCTCTACAAAGGAGGTCCTGGACGCCACACTGATTCATCAGTCAATTACGGGGCTCTATGAA
ACAAGAATCGACCTCTCTCAGCTCGGTGGAGACAGCAGGGCTGACCCCAAGAAGAAGAGGAAGGTGTCGC
CAGGGATCCGTCGACTTGACGCGTTGATATCAACAAGTTTGTACAAAAAAGCAGGCTACAAAGAGGCCAG
CGGTTCCGGACGGGCTGACGCATTGGACGATTTTGATCTGGATATGCTGGGAAGTGACGCCCTCGATGAT
TTTGACCTTGACATGCTTGGTTCGGATGCCCTTGATGACTTTGACCTCGACATGCTCGGCAGTGACGCCC
TTGATGATTTCGACCTGGACATGCTGATTAACTCTAGAAGTTCCGGATCTCCGAAAAAGAAACGCAAAGT
TGGTAGCCAGTACCTGCCCGACACCGACGACCGGCACCGGATCGAGGAAAAGCGGAAGCGGACCTACGAG
ACATTCAAGAGCATCATGAAGAAGTCCCCCTTCAGCGGCCCCACCGACCCTAGACCTCCACCTAGAAGAA
TCGCCGTGCCCAGCAGATCCAGCGCCAGCGTGCCAAAACCTGCCCCCCAGCCTTACCCCTTCACCAGCAG
CCTGAGCACCATCAACTACGACGAGTTCCCTACCATGGTGTTCCCCAGCGGCCAGATCTCTCAGGCCTCT
GCTCTGGCTCCAGCCCCTCCTCAGGTGCTGCCTCAGGCTCCTGCTCCTGCACCAGCTCCAGCCATGGTGT
CTGCACTGGCTCAGGCACCAGCACCCGTGCCTGTGCTGGCTCCTGGACCTCCACAGGCTGTGGCTCCACC
AGCCCCTAAACCTACACAGGCCGGCGAGGGCACACTGTCTGAAGCTCTGCTGCAGCTGCAGTTCGACGAC
GAGGATCTGGGAGCCCTGCTGGGAAACAGCACCGATCCTGCCGTGTTCACCGACCTGGCCAGCGTGGACA
ACAGCGAGTTCCAGCAGCTGCTGAACCAGGGCATCCCTGTGGCCCCTCACACCACCGAGCCCATGCTGAT
GGAATACCCCGAGGCCATCACCCGGCTCGTGACAGGCGCTCAGAGGCCTCCTGATCCAGCTCCTGCCCCT
CTGGGAGCACCAGGCCTGCCTAATGGACTGCTGTCTGGCGACGAGGACTTCAGCTCTATCGCCGATATGG
ATTTCTCAGCCTTGCTGGGCTCTGGCAGCGGCAGCCGGGATTCCAGGGAAGGGATGTTTTTGCCGAAGCC
TGAGGCCGGCTCCGCTATTAGTGACGTGTTTGAGGGCCGCGAGGTGTGCCAGCCAAAACGAATCCGGCCA
TTTCATCCTCCAGGAAGTCCATGGGCCAACCGCCCACTCCCCGCCAGCCTCGCACCAACACCAACTGGTC
CAGTACATGAGCCAGTCGGGTCACTGACCCCGGCACCAGTCCCTCAGCCACTGGATCCAGCGCCCGCAGT
GACTCCCGAGGCCAGTCACCTGTTGGAGGATCCCGATGAAGAGACGAGCCAGGCTGTCAAAGCCCTTCGG
GAGATGGCCGATACTGTGATTCCCCAGAAGGAAGAGGCTGCAATCTGTGGCCAAATGGACCTTTCCCATC
CGCCCCCAAGGGGCCATCTGGATGAGCTGACAACCACACTTGAGTCCATGACCGAGGATCTGAACCTGGA
CTCACCCCTGACCCCGGAATTGAACGAGATTCTGGATACCTTCCTGAACGACGAGTGCCTCTTGCATGCC
ATGCATATCAGCACAGGACTGTCCATCTTCGACACATCTCTGTTTTGAGGTACCTGCATCCTCAGGTGCA
GGCTGCCTATCAGAAGGTGGTGGCTGGTGTGGCCAATGCCCTGGCTCACAAATACCACTGAGATCTTTTT
CCCTCTGCCAAAAATTATGGGGACATCATGAAGCCCCTTGAGCATCTGACTTCTGGCTAATAAAGGAAAT
TTATTTTCATTGCAATAGTGTGTTGGAATTTTTTGTGTCTCTCACTCGGAAGGACATATGGGAGGGCAAA
TCATTTAAAACATCAGAATGAGTATTTGGTTTAGAGTTTGGCAACATATGCCCATATGCTGGCTGCCATG
AACAAAGGTTGGCTATAAAGAGGTCATCAGTATATGAAACAGCCCCCTGCTGTCCATTCCTTATTCCATA
GAAAAGCCTTGACTTGAGGTTAGATTTTTTTTATATTTTGTTTTGTGTTATTTTTTTCTTTAACATCCCT
AAAATTTTCCTTACATGTTTTACTAGCCAGATTTTTCCTCCTCTCCTGACTACTCCCAGTCATAGCTGTC
CCTCTTCTCTTATGGAGATCCCTCGACGGATCGGCCGCAATTCGTAATCATGTCATAGCTGTTTCCTGTG
TGAAATTGTTATCCGCTCACAATTCCACACAACATACGAGCCGGAAGCATAAAGTGTAAAGCCTGGGGTG
CCTAATGAGTGAGCTAACTCACATTAATTGCGTTGCGCTCACTGCCCGCTTTCCAGTCGGGAAACCTGTC
GTGCCAGCTGCATTAATGAATCGGCCAACGCGCGGGGAGAGGCGGTTTGCGTATTGGGCGCTCTTCCGCT
TCCTCGCTCACTGACTCGCTGCGCTCGGTCGTTCGGCTGCGGCGAGCGGTATCAGCTCACTCAAAGGCGG
TAATACGGTTATCCACAGAATCAGGGGATAACGCAGGAAAGAACATGTGAGCAAAAGGCCAGCAAAAGGC
CAGGAACCGTAAAAAGGCCGCGTTGCTGGCGTTTTTCCATAGGCTCCGCCCCCCTGACGAGCATCACAAA
AATCGACGCTCAAGTCAGAGGTGGCGAAACCCGACAGGACTATAAAGATACCAGGCGTTTCCCCCTGGAA
GCTCCCTCGTGCGCTCTCCTGTTCCGACCCTGCCGCTTACCGGATACCTGTCCGCCTTTCTCCCTTCGGG
AAGCGTGGCGCTTTCTCATAGCTCACGCTGTAGGTATCTCAGTTCGGTGTAGGTCGTTCGCTCCAAGCTG
GGCTGTGTGCACGAACCCCCCGTTCAGCCCGACCGCTGCGCCTTATCCGGTAACTATCGTCTTGAGTCCA
ACCCGGTAAGACACGACTTATCGCCACTGGCAGCAGCCACTGGTAACAGGATTAGCAGAGCGAGGTATGT
AGGCGGTGCTACAGAGTTCTTGAAGTGGTGGCCTAACTACGGCTACACTAGAAGAACAGTATTTGGTATC
TGCGCTCTGCTGAAGCCAGTTACCTTCGGAAAAAGAGTTGGTAGCTCTTGATCCGGCAAACAAACCACCG
CTGGTAGCGGTGGTTTTTTTGTTTGCAAGCAGCAGATTACGCGCAGAAAAAAAGGATCTCAAGAAGATCC
TTTGATCTTTTCTACGGGGTCTGACGCTCAGTGGAACGAAAACTCACGTTAAGGGATTTTGGTCATGAGA
TTATCAAAAAGGATCTTCACCTAGATCCTTTTAAATTAAAAATGAAGTTTTAAATCAATCTAAAGTATAT
ATGAGTAAACTTGGTCTGACAGTTACCAATGCTTAATCAGTGAGGCACCTATCTCAGCGATCTGTCTATT
TCGTTCATCCATAGTTGCCTGACTCCCCGTCGTGTAGATAACTACGATACGGGAGGGCTTACCATCTGGC
CCCAGTGCTGCAATGATACCGCGAGACCCACGCTCACCGGCTCCAGATTTATCAGCAATAAACCAGCCAG
CCGGAAGGGCCGAGCGCAGAAGTGGTCCTGCAACTTTATCCGCCTCCATCCAGTCTATTAATTGTTGCCG
GGAAGCTAGAGTAAGTAGTTCGCCAGTTAATAGTTTGCGCAACGTTGTTGCCATTGCTACAGGCATCGTG
GTGTCACGCTCGTCGTTTGGTATGGCTTCATTCAGCTCCGGTTCCCAACGATCAAGGCGAGTTACATGAT
CCCCCATGTTGTGCAAAAAAGCGGTTAGCTCCTTCGGTCCTCCGATCGTTGTCAGAAGTAAGTTGGCCGC
AGTGTTATCACTCATGGTTATGGCAGCACTGCATAATTCTCTTACTGTCATGCCATCCGTAAGATGCTTT
TCTGTGACTGGTGAGTACTCAACCAAGTCATTCTGAGAATAGTGTATGCGGCGACCGAGTTGCTCTTGCC
CGGCGTCAATACGGGATAATACCGCGCCACATAGCAGAACTTTAAAAGTGCTCATCATTGGAAAACGTTC
TTCGGGGCGAAAACTCTCAAGGATCTTACCGCTGTTGAGATCCAGTTCGATGTAACCCACTCGTGCACCC
AACTGATCTTCAGCATCTTTTACTTTCACCAGCGTTTCTGGGTGAGCAAAAACAGGAAGGCAAAATGCCG
CAAAAAAGGGAATAAGGGCGACACGGAAATGTTGAATACTCATACTCTTCCTTTTTCAATATTATTGAAG
CATTTATCAGGGTTATTGTCTCATGAGCGGATACATATTTGAATGTATTTAGAAAAATAAACAAATAGGG
GTTCCGCGCACATTTCCCCGAAAAGTGCCACCTAAATTGTAAGCGTTAATATTTTGTTAAAATTCGCGTT
AAATTTTTGTTAAATCAGCTCATTTTTTAACCAATAGGCCGAAATCGGCAAAATCCCTTATAAATCAAAA
GAATAGACCGAGATAGGGT
[37 nt withheld, positions 11850-11886]
AAAGAACGTGGACTCCAACGTCAAAGG
[49 nt withheld, positions 11914-11962]
T
[91 nt withheld, positions 11964-12054]
G
[124 nt withheld, positions 12056-12179]
CCCATTCGCCATTCAGGCTGCGCAACTGTTGGGAAGGGCGATCGGTGCGGGCCTCTTCGCTATTACGCCA
GCTGGCGAAAGGGGGATGTGCTGCAAGGCGATTAAGTTGGGTAACGCCAGGGTTTTCCCAGTCACGACGT
TGTAAAACGACGGCCAGTGAGCGCGCGTAATACGACTCACTATAGGGCGAATTGGAGCTCCACCGCGGTG
GCGGCCGCTCTAGAGAGCTTGGCCCATTGCATACGTTGTATCCATA
